>Addgene plasmid #31927 | pBAD/HisD-rsTagRFP | depositor full sequence | sequence record 36043 | pBAD/HisD-rsTagRFP sequence 4701 bps
AAGAAACCAATTGTCCATATTGCATCAGACATTGCCGTCACTGCGTCTTTTACTGGCTCTTCTCGCTAAC
CAAACCGGTAACCCCGCTTATTAAAAGCATTCTGTAACAAAGCGGGACCAAAGCCATGACAAAAACGCGT
AACAAAAGTGTCTATAATCACGGCAGAAAAGTCCACATTGATTATTTGCACGGCGTCACACTTTGCTATG
CCATAGCATTTTTATCCATAAGATTAGCGGATCCTACCTGACGCTTTTTATCGCAACTCTCTACTGTTTC
TCCATACCCGTTTTTTGGGCTAACAGGAGGAATTAACCATGGGGAGCCACCATCACCATCACCATGGCAG
ATCTATGAGCGAGCTGATTAAGGAGAACATGCACATGAAGCTGTACATGGAGGGCACCGTGAACAACCAC
CACTTCAAGTGCACATCCGAGGGCGAAGGCAAGCCCTACGAGGGCACCCAGACCATGAGAATCAAGGTGG
TCGAGGGCGGCCCTCTCCCCTTCGCCTTCGACATCCTGGCTACCAGCTTCATGTACGGCAGCCGCACCTT
CATCAACCACACCCAGGGCATCCCCGACTTCTGGAAGCAGTCCTTCCCTGAGGGCTTCACATGGGAGAGA
GTCACCACATACGAAGACGGGGGCGTGCTGACCGCTACCCAGGACACCAGCCTCCAGGACGGCTGCCTCA
TCTACAACGTCAAGCTCAGAGGGGTGAACTTCCCATCCAACGGCCCTGTGATGCAGAAGAAAACACTCGG
CTGGGAGGCCGCCACCGAGATGCTGTACCCCGCTGACGGCGGCCTGGAAGGCAGAGGGGACATGGCCCTG
AAGCTCGTGGGCGGGGGCCACCTGATCTGCAACTTGAAGACCACATACAGATCCAAGAATCCCGCTAAGA
ACCTCAAGATGCCCGGCGTCTACTTTGTGGACCACAGACTGGAAAGAATCAAGGAGGCCGACAAAGAGAC
CTACGTCGAGCAGCACGAGGTGGCTGTGGCCAGATACTGCGACCTCCCTAGCAAACTGGGGCACAAGCTT
AATTAAGAATTCGAAGCTTGGCTGTTTTGGCGGATGAGAGAAGATTTTCAGCCTGATACAGATTAAATCA
GAACGCAGAAGCGGTCTGATAAAACAGAATTTGCCTGGCGGCAGTAGCGCGGTGGTCCCACCTGACCCCA
TGCCGAACTCAGAAGTGAAACGCCGTAGCGCCGATGGTAGTGTGGGGTCTCCCCATGCGAGAGTAGGGAA
CTGCCAGGCATCAAATAAAACGAAAGGCTCAGTCGAAAGACTGGGCCTTTCGTTTTATCTGTTGTTTGTC
GGTGAACGCTCTCCTGAGTAGGACAAATCCGCCGGGAGCGGATTTGAACGTTGCGAAGCAACGGCCCGGA
GGGTGGCGGGCAGGACGCCCGCCATAAACTGCCAGGCATCAAATTAAGCAGAAGGCCATCCTGACGGATG
GCCTTTTTGCGTTTCTACAAACTCTTTTGTTTATTTTTCTAAATACATTCAAATATGTATCCGCTCATGA
GACAATAACCCTGATAAATGCTTCAATAATATTGAAAAAGGAAGAGTATGAGTATTCAACATTTCCGTGT
CGCCCTTATTCCCTTTTTTGCGGCATTTTGCCTTCCTGTTTTTGCTCACCCAGAAACGCTGGTGAAAGTA
AAAGATGCTGAAGATCAGTTGGGTGCACGAGTGGGTTACATCGAACTGGATCTCAACAGCGGTAAGATCC
TTGAGAGTTTTCGCCCCGAAGAACGTTTTCCAATGATGAGCACTTTTAAAGTTCTGCTATGTGGCGCGGT
ATTATCCCGTGTTGACGCCGGGCAAGAGCAACTCGGTCGCCGCATACACTATTCTCAGAATGACTTGGTT
GAGTACTCACCAGTCACAGAAAAGCATCTTACGGATGGCATGACAGTAAGAGAATTATGCAGTGCTGCCA
TAACCATGAGTGATAACACTGCGGCCAACTTACTTCTGACAACGATCGGAGGACCGAAGGAGCTAACCGC
TTTTTTGCACAACATGGGGGATCATGTAACTCGCCTTGATCGTTGGGAACCGGAGCTGAATGAAGCCATA
CCAAACGACGAGCGTGACACCACGATGCCTGTAGCAATGGCAACAACGTTGCGCAAACTATTAACTGGCG
AACTACTTACTCTAGCTTCCCGGCAACAATTAATAGACTGGATGGAGGCGGATAAAGTTGCAGGACCACT
TCTGCGCTCGGCCCTTCCGGCTGGCTGGTTTATTGCTGATAAATCTGGAGCCGGTGAGCGTGGGTCTCGC
GGTATCATTGCAGCACTGGGGCCAGATGGTAAGCCCTCCCGTATCGTAGTTATCTACACGACGGGGAGTC
AGGCAACTATGGATGAACGAAATAGACAGATCGCTGAGATAGGTGCCTCACTGATTAAGCATTGGTAACT
GTCAGACCAAGTTTACTCATATATACTTTAGATTGATTTAAAACTTCATTTTTAATTTAAAAGGATCTAG
GTGAAGATCCTTTTTGATAATCTCATGACCAAAATCCCTTAACGTGAGTTTTCGTTCCACTGAGCGTCAG
ACCCCGTAGAAAAGATCAAAGGATCTTCTTGAGATCCTTTTTTTCTGCGCGTAATCTGCTGCTTGCAAAC
AAAAAAACCACCGCTACCAGCGGTGGTTTGTTTGCCGGATCAAGAGCTACCAACTCTTTTTCCGAAGGTA
ACTGGCTTCAGCAGAGCGCAGATACCAAATACTGTCCTTCTAGTGTAGCCGTAGTTAGGCCACCACTTCA
AGAACTCTGTAGCACCGCCTACATACCTCGCTCTGCTAATCCTGTTACCAGTGGCTGCTGCCAGTGGCGA
TAAGTCGTGTCTTACCGGGTTGGACTCAAGACGATAGTTACCGGATAAGGCGCAGCGGTCGGGCTGAACG
GGGGGTTCGTGCACACAGCCCAGCTTGGAGCGAACGACCTACACCGAACTGAGATACCTACAGCGTGAGC
TATGAGAAAGCGCCACGCTTCCCGAAGGGAGAAAGGCGGACAGGTATCCGGTAAGCGGCAGGGTCGGAAC
AGGAGAGCGCACGAGGGAGCTTCCAGGGGGAAACGCCTGGTATCTTTATAGTCCTGTCGGGTTTCGCCAC
CTCTGACTTGAGCGTCGATTTTTGTGATGCTCGTCAGGGGGGCGGAGCCTATGGAAAAACGCCAGCAACG
CGGCCTTTTTACGGTTCCTGGCCTTTTGCTGGCCTTTTGCTCACATGTTCTTTCCTGCGTTATCCCCTGA
TTCTGTGGATAACCGTATTACCGCCTTTGAGTGAGCTGATACCGCTCGCCGCAGCCGAACGACCGAGCGC
AGCGAGTCAGTGAGCGAGGAAGCGGAAGAGCGCCTGATGCGGTATTTTCTCCTTACGCATCTGTGCGGTA
TTTCACACCGCATATGGTGCACTCTCAGTACAATCTGCTCTGATGCCGCATAGTTAAGCCAGTATACACT
CCGCTATCGCTACGTGACTGGGTCATGGCTGCGCCCCGACACCCGCCAACACCCGCTGACGCGCCCTGAC
GGGCTTGTCTGCTCCCGGCATCCGCTTACAGACAAGCTGTGACCGTCTCCGGGAGCTGCATGTGTCAGAG
GTTTTCACCGTCATCACCGAAACGCGCGAGGCAGCAGATCAATTCGCGCGCGAAGGCGAAGCGGCATGCA
TAATGTGCCTGTCAAATGGACGAAGCAGGGATTCTGCAAACCCTATGCTACTCCGTCAAGCCGTCAATTG
TCTGATTCGTTACCAATTATGACAACTTGACGGCTACATCATTCACTTTTTCTTCACAACCGGCACGGAA
CTCGCTCGGGCTGGCCCCGGTGCATTTTTTAAATACCCGCGAGAAATAGAGTTGATCGTCAAAACCAACA
TTGCGACCGACGGTGGCGATAGGCATCCGGGTGGTGCTCAAAAGCAGCTTCGCCTGGCTGATACGTTGGT
CCTCGCGCCAGCTTAAGACGCTAATCCCTAACTGCTGGCGGAAAAGATGTGACAGACGCGACGGCGACAA
GCAAACATGCTGTGCGACGCTGGCGATATCAAAATTGCTGTCTGCCAGGTGATCGCTGATGTACTGACAA
GCCTCGCGTACCCGATTATCCATCGGTGGATGGAGCGACTCGTTAATCGCTTCCATGCGCCGCAGTAACA
ATTGCTCAAGCAGATTTATCGCCAGCAGCTCCGAATAGCGCCCTTCCCCTTGCCCGGCGTTAATGATTTG
CCCAAACAGGTCGCTGAAATGCGGCTGGTGCGCTTCATCCGGGCGAAAGAACCCCGTATTGGCAAATATT
GACGGCCAGTTAAGCCATTCATGCCAGTAGGCGCGCGGACGAAAGTAAACCCACTGGTGATACCATTCGC
GAGCCTCCGGATGACGACCGTAGTGATGAATCTCTCCTGGCGGGAACAGCAAAATATCACCCGGTCGGCA
AACAAATTCTCGTCCCTGATTTTTCACCACCCCCTGACCGCGAATGGTGAGATTGAGAATATAACCTTTC
ATTCCCAGCGGTCGGTCGATAAAAAAATCGAGATAACCGTTGGCCTCAATCGGCGTTAAACCCGCCACCA
GATGGGCATTAAACGAGTATCCCGGCAGCAGGGGATCATTTTGCGCTTCAGCCATACTTTTCATACTCCC
GCCATTCAGAG
Features (pLannotate 1.2.2; 12 found; start..end, strand, type, name):
      1..285     +  promoter       araBAD promoter: araBAD; promoter of the L-arabinose operon of E. coli; the araC regulatory gene is transcribed in the opposite direction (Guzman et al., 1995)
    328..345     +  CDS            6xHis: 6xHis affinity tag
    355..1056    +  CDS            TagRFP657: far-red monomeric fluorescent protein with an emission peak at 657 nm (Morozova et al., 2010) derived from mKate
   1153..1268    +  ncRNA          5S rRNA: Accession: RF00001 - 5S ribosomal RNA
   1272..1358    +  terminator     rrnB T1 terminator: Escherichia coli rrnB; transcription terminator T1 from the E. coli rrnB gene
   1450..1477    +  terminator     rrnB T2 terminator: transcription terminator T2 from the E. coli rrnB gene
   1496..1587    +  promoter       AmpR promoter: bla
   1588..2448    +  CDS            AmpR: β-lactamase; bla; confers resistance to ampicillin, carbenicillin, and related antibiotics
   2619..3207    +  rep_origin     ori: high-copy-number ColE1/pMB1/pBR322/pUC origin of replication
   3393..3533    -  misc_feature   bom: basis of mobility region from pBR322
   3635..3675    -  CDS            rop (fragment): Rop protein, which maintains plasmids at low copy number; rop
   3797..4675    -  CDS            araC: L-arabinose regulatory protein; araC
