[The description below was written by a language model from this plasmid's Addgene catalogue record and pLannotate feature annotations shown in this document.]
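Description:
pBAD/HisD-rsTagRFP is a bacterial expression plasmid built on the Invitrogen pBAD/His-B backbone, designed to produce the reversibly photoswitchable red fluorescent protein rsTagRFP in E. coli under arabinose control. The full sequence is 4,701 nt. It replicates from a ColE1/pBR322-type origin, with the adjacent pBR322 bom region and only a fragment of rop annotated. The catalogue lists the plasmid as low copy, whereas the generic annotation labels the origin family as high copy. Selection is by ampicillin through the bla (β-lactamase) gene and its own promoter.

The expression cassette is driven by the araBAD promoter, with the araC regulator encoded divergently on the opposite strand. AraC represses the promoter in the absence of L-arabinose and activates it when the sugar is present, giving tight, titratable induction. Downstream of the promoter, a 6xHis tag is fused to the N terminus of the 702 bp rsTagRFP open reading frame, inserted between BglII and EcoRI sites. The depositor notes that several backbone-encoded amino acids between the His tag and the fluorescent protein were removed, shortening the linker. Transcription ends at the rrnB T1 and T2 terminators, which are preceded by a 5S rRNA segment carried over from the rrnB region.

The automated annotation labels the coding sequence as TagRFP657, presumably a closest-match call to a related protein. The catalogue identifies it as rsTagRFP, a TagRFP variant carrying F84W, I125L, N148A, S165G, F181L, K189N and Y200F (EGFP-based numbering). The construct suits inducible expression and His-tag affinity purification of rsTagRFP, and the associated publication describes the protein's photoswitchable absorbance and its use in photochromic FRET.
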