Addgene plasmid #31927: pBAD/HisD-rsTagRFP
Depositing lab: Vladislav Verkhusha. Depositing organization: Albert Einstein College of Medicine. Publication: Red fluorescent protein with reversibly photoswitchable absorbance for photochromic FRET. Subach FV, Zhang L, Gadella TW, Gurskaya NG, Lukyanov KA, Verkhusha VV. Chem Biol. 2010 Jul 30;17(7):745-55. 10.1016/j.chembiol.2010.05.022 PubMed 20659687.
Backbone
  Vector backbone: pBAD/His-B
  Backbone manufacturer: Invitrogen
  Backbone size w/o insert (bp): 3999
  Modifications to backbone: Several amino acids between His-tag and rsTagRFP were removed.
  Vector type: Bacterial Expression
Growth in bacteria
  Bacterial resistance: Ampicillin, 100 μg/mL
  Growth temperature: 37°C
  Growth strain: DH5alpha
  Copy number: Low Copy
Gene/Insert
  Gene/Insert name: rsTagRFP (alt name: reversibly photoswitchable TagRFP red fluorescent protein)
  Insert size (bp): 702
  Mutation: F84W/I125L/N148A/S165G/F181L/K189N/Y200F compared to TagRFP (but numbering relative to EGFP)
  Promoter: araB
  Tag / fusion protein: His (N terminal on backbone)
  Cloning method: Restriction Enzyme; 5′ cloning site BglII (unknown if destroyed); 3′ cloning site EcoRI (unknown if destroyed)
  Sequencing primers: 5′ pBAD-fwd; 3′ pBAD-rev
Terms and licenses: Academic/Nonprofit Terms; Industry Terms: Not Available to Industry
How to cite: pBAD/HisD-rsTagRFP was a gift from Vladislav Verkhusha (Addgene plasmid # 31927 ; http://n2t.net/addgene:31927 ; RRID:Addgene_31927)
