>Addgene plasmid #31927 | pBAD/HisD-rsTagRFP | addgene partial sequence | sequence record 37305 | pBAD-fwd
TCGCAACTCTCTACTGTTTCTCCATACCCGTTTTTTTGGGCTAACAGGAGGAATTAACCATGGGGAGCCA
CCATCACCATCACCATGGCAGATCTATGAGCGAGCTGATTAAGGAGAACATGCACATGAAGCTGTACATG
GAGGGCACCGTGAACAACCACCACTTCAAGTGCACATCCGAGGGCGAAGGCAAGCCCTACGAGGGCACCC
AGACCATGAGAATCAAGGTGGTCGAGGGCGGCCCTCTCCCCTTCGCCTTCGACATCCTGGCTACCAGCTT
CATGTACGGCAGCCGCACCTTCATCAACCACACCCAGGGCATCCCCGACTTCTGGAAGCAGTCCTTCCCT
GAGGGCTTCACATGGGAGAGAGTCACCACATACGAAGACGGGGGCGTGCTGACCGCTACCCAGGACACCA
GCCTCCAGGACGGCTGCCTCATCTACAACGTCAAGCTCAGAGGGGTGAACTTCCCATCCAACGGCCCTGT
GATGCAGAAGAAAACACTCGGCTGGGAGGCCGCCACCGAGATGCTGTACCCCGCTGACGGCGGCCTGGAA
GGCAGAGGGGACATGGCCCTGAAGCTCGTGGGCGGGGGCCACCTGATCTGCAACTTGAAGACCACATACA
GATCCAAGAATCCCGCTAAGAACCTCAAGATGCCCGGCGTCTACTTTGTGGACCACAGACTGGAAAGAAT
CAAGGAGGCCGACAAAGAGACCTACGTCGAGCAGCACGAGGTGGCTGTGGCCAGATACTGCGACCTCCCT
AGCAAACTGGGGCACAAGCTTAATTAAGAATTCGAAGCTTGGCTGTTTTGGTGGATGAGAGAAGATTTTC
AGCCTGATACAGATTAAATCAGAACGCAGAAGCGGTCTGAT
